Addgene plasmid #191957: pcDNA3-PARL-D319N-FLAG C-t
Purpose: Expression of Presenilin Associated Rhomboid Like (PARL) D319N mutant
Depositing lab: Luca Scorrano. Depositing organization: University of Padua.
Backbone
  Vector backbone: pcDNA3.1
  Vector type: Mammalian Expression
Growth in bacteria
  Bacterial resistance: Ampicillin, 100 μg/mL
  Growth temperature: 37°C
  Growth strain: DH5alpha
  Copy number: High Copy
Gene/Insert
  Gene/Insert name: PARL D319N
  Species: H. sapiens (human)
  Mutation: D319N
  Entrez Gene: PARL (a.k.a. PRO2207, PSARL, PSARL1, PSENIP2, RHBDS1)
  Tag / fusion protein: FLAG (C terminal on insert)
  Cloning method: Unknown
Terms and licenses: Academic/Nonprofit Terms; Industry Terms: Not Available to Industry
How to cite: pcDNA3-PARL-D319N-FLAG C-t was a gift from Luca Scorrano (Addgene plasmid # 191957 ; http://n2t.net/addgene:191957 ; RRID:Addgene_191957)
