[The description below was written by a language model from this plasmid's Addgene catalogue record and pLannotate feature annotations shown in this document.]
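Description:
pcDNA3-PARL-D319N-FLAG C-t is a mammalian expression plasmid of about 6.2 kb, built on a pcDNA3-family backbone (catalogued as pcDNA3.1). It expresses human Presenilin Associated Rhomboid Like protein (PARL) carrying the D319N substitution. It is propagated in E. coli as a high-copy plasmid from a ColE1/pUC-type origin and selected with ampicillin through the β-lactamase gene. An f1 origin is also present. For mammalian cells, an SV40 early promoter drives a neomycin phosphotransferase gene followed by an SV40 polyadenylation signal, which would allow G418 selection of stable transfectants. The SV40 promoter region also contains the SV40 origin, as is usual for this backbone.

The PARL coding sequence lies downstream of cytomegalovirus immediate-early enhancer/promoter sequences. The automated annotation detects these only as an enhancer fragment and a truncated CMV promoter form, so the record does not establish whether the full-length promoter is intact. The open reading frame is followed by a C-terminal FLAG epitope, annotated as a fragment, and then the bovine growth hormone polyadenylation signal. T7 and SP6 promoters flank the insert, as is typical of pcDNA3, and can serve for in vitro transcription or as sequencing primer sites. Short hits to an HIV-1 LTR, ble, lacI and lac promoter elements are small backbone fragments rather than functional modules.

PARL is a mitochondrial rhomboid protease implicated in processing of OPA1 and PINK1 and in the control of apoptosis. The record gives no functional rationale for the D319N mutation. The plasmid is suited to transient or stable expression of the tagged mutant, with detection or immunoprecipitation through FLAG.
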