Features (pLannotate 1.2.2; 22 found; start..end, strand, type, name):
    264..852     -  rep_origin     ori: high-copy-number ColE1/pMB1/pBR322/pUC origin of replication
   1023..1883    -  CDS            AmpR: β-lactamase; bla; confers resistance to ampicillin, carbenicillin, and related antibiotics
   1884..1988    -  promoter       AmpR promoter: bla
   2047..2099    -  misc_feature   bom (fragment): basis of mobility region from pBR322
   2254..2440    +  enhancer       CMV enhancer (fragment): human cytomegalovirus immediate early enhancer
   2467..2518    +  promoter       CMVd2 promoter: truncated human cytomegalovirus (CMV) immediate early promoter that yields moderately reduced expression relative to the full-length promoter
   2514..2547    +  LTR            5' LTR (truncated) (fragment): truncated 5' long terminal repeat (LTR) from HIV-1
   2563..2581    +  promoter       T7 promoter: promoter for bacteriophage T7 RNA polymerase
   2638..3774    +  CDS            PARL: PARL_HUMAN - Also known as PSARL. Experimental evidence at protein level: Swiss-Prot protein existence level 1. Required for the control of apoptosis during postnatal growth. Essential for proteolytic processing of an antiapoptotic form of OPA1 which prevents the release of mitochondrial cytochrome c in response to intrinsic apoptotic signals (By similarity). Required for the maturation of PINK1 into its 52kDa mature form after its cleavage by mitochondrial-processing peptidase (MPP) (PubMed:22354088). Promotes changes in mitochondria morphology regulated by phosphorylation of P- beta domain (
   3778..3798    +  CDS            FLAG (fragment): FLAG® epitope tag, followed by an enterokinase cleavage site
   3817..3835    -  promoter       SP6 promoter: promoter for bacteriophage SP6 RNA polymerase
   3861..4085    +  polyA_signal   bGH poly(A) signal: bovine growth hormone polyadenylation signal
   4089..4110    +  promoter       SV40 promoter (fragment): SV40 enhancer and early promoter
   4131..4559    +  rep_origin     f1 ori (sequence partly withheld): f1 bacteriophage origin of replication; arrow indicates direction of (+) strand synthesis
   4573..4902    +  promoter       SV40 promoter: SV40 enhancer and early promoter
   4969..5760    +  CDS            neo: KKA2_KLEPN - Also known as kan, nptII. Experimental evidence at protein level: Swiss-Prot protein existence level 1. Resistance to kanamycin, neomycin, paromomycin, ribostamycin, butirosin and gentamicin B. From Klebsiella pneumoniae.
   5784..5942    +  CDS            ble (fragment): BLE_KLEPN - Experimental evidence at protein level: Swiss-Prot protein existence level 1. Binding protein with a strong affinity to the bleomycin family of antibiotics. Binds to CL990; an antimitotic-antibiotic compound. From Klebsiella pneumoniae.
   5937..6058    +  polyA_signal   SV40 poly(A) signal: SV40 polyadenylation signal
   6131..6147    -  protein_bind   lac operator: The lac repressor binds to the lac operator to inhibit transcription in E. coli. This inhibition can be relieved by adding lactose or isopropyl-β-D-thiogalactopyranoside (IPTG). lac repressor encoded by lacI
   6155..6185    -  promoter       lac promoter: promoter for the E. coli lac operon
   6200..6221    -  protein_bind   CAP binding site: CAP binding activates transcription in the presence of cAMP. E. coli catabolite activator protein
   6234..81      -  CDS            lacI (fragment) (across the origin): lac repressor; lacI; The lac repressor binds to the lac operator to inhibit transcription in E. coli. This inhibition can be relieved by adding lactose or isopropyl-β-D-thiogalactopyranoside (IPTG).
>Addgene plasmid #191957 | pcDNA3-PARL-D319N-FLAG C-t | addgene full sequence | sequence record 379806 | Addgene NGS Result
TTCCAGTCGGGAAACCTGTCGTGCCAGCTGCATTAATGAATCGGCCAACGCGCGGGGAGAGGCGGTTTGC
GTATTGGGCGCTCTTCCGCTTCCTCGCTCACTGACTCGCTGCGCTCGGTCGTTCGGCTGCGGCGAGCGGT
ATCAGCTCACTCAAAGGCGGTAATACGGTTATCCACAGAATCAGGGGATAACGCAGGAAAGAACATGTGA
GCAAAAGGCCAGCAAAAGGCCAGGAACCGTAAAAAGGCCGCGTTGCTGGCGTTTTTCCATAGGCTCCGCC
CCCCTGACGAGCATCACAAAAATCGACGCTCAAGTCAGAGGTGGCGAAACCCGACAGGACTATAAAGATA
CCAGGCGTTTCCCCCTGGAAGCTCCCTCGTGCGCTCTCCTGTTCCGACCCTGCCGCTTACCGGATACCTG
TCCGCCTTTCTCCCTTCGGGAAGCGTGGCGCTTTCTCATAGCTCACGCTGTAGGTATCTCAGTTCGGTGT
AGGTCGTTCGCTCCAAGCTGGGCTGTGTGCACGAACCCCCCGTTCAGCCCGACCGCTGCGCCTTATCCGG
TAACTATCGTCTTGAGTCCAACCCGGTAAGACACGACTTATCGCCACTGGCAGCAGCCACTGGTAACAGG
ATTAGCAGAGCGAGGTATGTAGGCGGTGCTACAGAGTTCTTGAAGTGGTGGCCTAACTACGGCTACACTA
GAAGAACAGTATTTGGTATCTGCGCTCTGCTGAAGCCAGTTACCTTCGGAAAAAGAGTTGGTAGCTCTTG
ATCCGGCAAACAAACCACCGCTGGTAGCGGTGGTTTTTTTGTTTGCAAGCAGCAGATTACGCGCAGAAAA
AAAGGATCTCAAGAAGATCCTTTGATCTTTTCTACGGGGTCTGACGCTCAGTGGAACGAAAACTCACGTT
AAGGGATTTTGGTCATGAGATTATCAAAAAGGATCTTCACCTAGATCCTTTTAAATTAAAAATGAAGTTT
TAAATCAATCTAAAGTATATATGAGTAAACTTGGTCTGACAGTTACCAATGCTTAATCAGTGAGGCACCT
ATCTCAGCGATCTGTCTATTTCGTTCATCCATAGTTGCCTGACTCCCCGTCGTGTAGATAACTACGATAC
GGGAGGGCTTACCATCTGGCCCCAGTGCTGCAATGATACCGCGAGACCCACGCTCACCGGCTCCAGATTT
ATCAGCAATAAACCAGCCAGCCGGAAGGGCCGAGCGCAGAAGTGGTCCTGCAACTTTATCCGCCTCCATC
CAGTCTATTAATTGTTGCCGGGAAGCTAGAGTAAGTAGTTCGCCAGTTAATAGTTTGCGCAACGTTGTTG
CCATTGCTACAGGCATCGTGGTGTCACGCTCGTCGTTTGGTATGGCTTCATTCAGCTCCGGTTCCCAACG
ATCAAGGCGAGTTACATGATCCCCCATGTTGTGCAAAAAAGCGGTTAGCTCCTTCGGTCCTCCGATCGTT
GTCAGAAGTAAGTTGGCCGCAGTGTTATCACTCATGGTTATGGCAGCACTGCATAATTCTCTTACTGTCA
TGCCATCCGTAAGATGCTTTTCTGTGACTGGTGAGTACTCAACCAAGTCATTCTGAGAATAGTGTATGCG
GCGACCGAGTTGCTCTTGCCCGGCGTCAATACGGGATAATACCGCGCCACATAGCAGAACTTTAAAAGTG
CTCATCATTGGAAAACGTTCTTCGGGGCGAAAACTCTCAAGGATCTTACCGCTGTTGAGATCCAGTTCGA
TGTAACCCACTCGTGCACCCAACTGATCTTCAGCATCTTTTACTTTCACCAGCGTTTCTGGGTGAGCAAA
AACAGGAAGGCAAAATGCCGCAAAAAAGGGAATAAGGGCGACACGGAAATGTTGAATACTCATACTCTTC
CTTTTTCAATATTATTGAAGCATTTATCAGGGTTATTGTCTCATGAGCGGATACATATTTGAATGTATTT
AGAAAAATAAACAAATAGGGGTTCCGCGCACATTTCCCCGAAAAGTGCCACCTGACGTCGACGGATCGGG
AGATCTCCCGATCCCCTATGGTGCACTCTCAGTACAATCTGCTCTGATGCCGCATAGTTAAGCCAGTATC
TGCTCCCTGCTTGTGTGTTGGAGGTCGCTGAGTAGTGCGCGAGCAAAATTTAAGCTACAACAAGGCAAGG
CTTGACCGACAATTGCATGAAGAATCTGCTTAGGGTTAGGCGTTTTGCGCTGCTTCGCGATGTACGGGCC
AGATATACGCGTTGACATTGATTATTGACTAGTTATTAATAGTAATCAATTACGGGGTCATTAGTTCATA
GCCCATATATGGAGTTCCGCGTTACATAACTTACGGTAAATGGCCCGCCTGGCTGACCGCCCAACGACCC
CCGCCCATTGACGTCAATAATGACGTATGTTCCCATAGTAACGCCAATAGGGACTTTCCAAAATGTCGTA
ACAACTCCGCCCCATTGACGCAAATGGGCGGTAGGCGTGTACGGTGGGAGGTCTATATAAGCAGAGCTCT
CTGGCTAACTAGAGAACCCACTGCTTACTGGCTTATCGAAATTAATACGACTCACTATAGGGAGACCCAA
GATTGGTACCCGGGAATTCGCGGCCGCGTCGACCAGAGGTTGGGAAGATGGCGTGGCGAGGCTGGGCGCA
GAGAGGCTGGGGCTGCGGCCAGGCGTGGGGTGCGTCGGTGGGCGGCCGCAGCTGCGAGGAGCTCACTGCG
GTCCTAACCCCGCCGCAGCTCCTCGGACGCAGGTTTAACTTCTTTATTCAACAAAAATGCGGATTCAGAA
AAGCACCCAGGAAGGTTGAACCTCGAAGATCAGACCCAGGGACAAGTGGTGAAGCATACAAGAGAAGTGC
TTTGATTCCTCCTGTGGAAGAAACAGTCTTTTATCCTTCTCCCTATCCTATAAGGAGTCTCATAAAACCT
TTATTTTTTACTGTTGGGTTTACAGGCTGTGCATTTGGATCAGCTGCTATTTGGCAATATGAATCACTGA
AATCCAGGGTCCAGAGTTATTTTGATGGTATAAAAGCTGATTGGTTGGATAGCATAAGACCACAAAAAGA
AGGAGACTTCAGAAAGGAGATTAACAAGTGGTGGAATAACCTAAGTGATGGCCAGCGGACTGTGACAGGT
ATTATAGCTGCAAATGTCCTTGTATTCTGTTTATGGAGAGTACCTTCTCTGCAGCGGACAATGATCAGAT
ATTTCACATCGAATCCAGCCTCAAAGGTCCTTTGTTCTCCAATGTTGCTGTCAACATTCAGTCACTTCTC
CTTATTTCACATGGCAGCAAATATGTATGTTTTGTGGAGCTTCTCTTCCAGCATAGTGAACATTCTGGGT
CAAGAGCAGTTCATGGCAGTGTACCTATCTGCAGGTGTTATTTCCAATTTTGTCAGTTACCTGGGTAAAG
TTGCCACAGGAAGATATGGACCATCACTTGGTGCATCTGGTGCCATCATGACAGTCCTCGCAGCTGTCTG
CACTAAGATCCCAGAAGGGAGGCTTGCCATTATTTTCCTTCCGATGTTCACGTTCACAGCAGGGAATGCC
CTGAAAGCCATTATCGCCATGAACACAGCAGGAATGATCCTGGGATGGAAATTTTTTGATCATGCGGCAC
ATCTTGGGGGAGCTCTTTTTGGAATATGGTATGTTACTTACGGTCATGAACTGATTTGGAAGAACAGGGA
GCCGCTAGTGAAAATCTGGCATGAAATAAGGACTAATGGCCCCAAAAAAGGAGGTGGCTCTAAGGACTAC
AAGGACGACGATGACAAGTGATCTAGAGGGCCCTATTCTATAGTGTCACCTAAATGCTAGAGCTCGCTGA
TCAGCCTCGACTGTGCCTTCTAGTTGCCAGCCATCTGTTGTTTGCCCCTCCCCCGTGCCTTCCTTGACCC
TGGAAGGTGCCACTCCCACTGTCCTTTCCTAATAAAATGAGGAAATTGCATCGCATTGTCTGAGTAGGTG
TCATTCTATTCTGGGGGGTGGGGTGGGGCAGGACAGCAAGGGGGAGGATTGGGAAGACAATAGCAGGCAT
GCTGGGGATGCGGTGGGCTCTATGGCTTCTGAGGCGGAAAGAACCAGCTGGGGCTCTAGGGGGTATCCCC
[124 nt withheld, positions 4131-4254]
C
[91 nt withheld, positions 4256-4346]
A
[49 nt withheld, positions 4348-4396]
CCTTTGACGTTGGAGTCCACGTTCTTT
[37 nt withheld, positions 4424-4460]
ACCCTATCTCGGTCTATTCTTTTGATTTATAAGGGATTTTGCCGATTTCGGCCTATTGGTTAAAAAATGA
GCTGATTTAACAAAAATTTAACGCGAATTAATTCTGTGGAATGTGTGTCAGTTAGGGTGTGGAAAGTCCC
CAGGCTCCCCAGCAGGCAGAAGTATGCAAAGCATGCATCTCAATTAGTCAGCAACCAGGTGTGGAAAGTC
CCCAGGCTCCCCAGCAGGCAGAAGTATGCAAAGCATGCATCTCAATTAGTCAGCAACCATAGTCCCGCCC
CTAACTCCGCCCATCCCGCCCCTAACTCCGCCCAGTTCCGCCCATTCTCCGCCCCATGGCTGACTAATTT
TTTTTATTTATGCAGAGGCCGAGGCCGCCTCTGCCTCTGAGCTATTCCAGAAGTAGTGAGGAGGCTTTTT
TGGAGGCCTAGGCTTTTGCAAAAAGCTCCCGGGAGCTTGTATATCCATTTTCGGATCTGATCAAGAGACA
GGATGAGGATCGTTTCGCATGATTGAACAAGATGGATTGCACGCAGGTTCTCCGGCCGCTTGGGTGGAGA
GGCTATTCGGCTATGACTGGGCACAACAGACAATCGGCTGCTCTGATGCCGCCGTGTTCCGGCTGTCAGC
GCAGGGGCGCCCGGTTCTTTTTGTCAAGACCGACCTGTCCGGTGCCCTGAATGAACTGCAGGACGAGGCA
GCGCGGCTATCGTGGCTGGCCACGACGGGCGTTCCTTGCGCAGCTGTGCTCGACGTTGTCACTGAAGCGG
GAAGGGACTGGCTGCTATTGGGCGAAGTGCCGGGGCAGGATCTCCTGTCATCTCACCTTGCTCCTGCCGA
GAAAGTATCCATCATGGCTGATGCAATGCGGCGGCTGCATACGCTTGATCCGGCTACCTGCCCATTCGAC
CACCAAGCGAAACATCGCATCGAGCGAGCACGTACTCGGATGGAAGCCGGTCTTGTCGATCAGGATGATC
TGGACGAAGAGCATCAGGGGCTCGCGCCAGCCGAACTGTTCGCCAGGCTCAAGGCGCGCATGCCCGACGG
CGAGGATCTCGTCGTGACCCATGGCGATGCCTGCTTGCCGAATATCATGGTGGAAAATGGCCGCTTTTCT
GGATTCATCGACTGTGGCCGGCTGGGTGTGGCGGACCGCTATCAGGACATAGCGTTGGCTACCCGTGATA
TTGCTGAAGAGCTTGGCGGCGAATGGGCTGACCGCTTCCTCGTGCTTTACGGTATCGCCGCTCCCGATTC
GCAGCGCATCGCCTTCTATCGCCTTCTTGACGAGTTCTTCTGAGCGGGACTCTGGGGTTCGAAATGACCG
ACCAAGCGACGCCCAACCTGCCATCACGAGATTTCGATTCCACCGCCGCCTTCTATGAAAGGTTGGGCTT
CGGAATCGTTTTCCGGGACGCCGGCTGGATGATCCTCCAGCGCGGGGATCTCATGCTGGAGTTCTTCGCC
CACCCCAACTTGTTTATTGCAGCTTATAATGGTTACAAATAAAGCAATAGCATCACAAATTTCACAAATA
AAGCATTTTTTTCACTGCATTCTAGTTGTGGTTTGTCCAAACTCATCAATGTATCTTATCATGTCTGTAT
ACCGTCGACCTCTAGCTAGAGCTTGGCGTAATCATGGTCATAGCTGTTTCCTGTGTGAAATTGTTATCCG
CTCACAATTCCACACAACATACGAGCCGGAAGCATAAAGTGTAAAGCCTGGGGTGCCTAATGAGTGAGCT
AACTCACATTAATTGCGTTGCGCTCACTGCCCGCT
